Addgene plasmid #86203: pBbS5c-PP_3456
Purpose: Expresses efflux pump in E. coli to provide resistance to biofuel (low copy)
Depositing lab: Mary Dunlop. Depositing organization: University of Vermont and State Agricultural College. Publication: Trade-Offs in Improving Biofuel Tolerance Using Combinations of Efflux Pumps. Turner WJ, Dunlop MJ. ACS Synth Biol. 2015 Oct 16;4(10):1056-63. doi: 10.1021/sb500307w. Epub 2014 Dec 12. PubMed 25496359.
Backbone
  Vector backbone: pBbS5c
  Backbone size w/o insert (bp): 4904
  Total vector size (bp): 9220
Growth in bacteria
  Bacterial resistance: Chloramphenicol, 25 μg/mL
  Growth temperature: 37°C
  Growth strain: DH5alpha
  Copy number: Low Copy
Gene/Insert 1
  Gene/Insert name: Efflux pump
  Insert size (bp): 4316
  Promoter: ATCGTTTAGGCACCCCAGGCTTTACACTTTATGCTTCCGGCTCGTATAATGTGTGGAATTGTGAGCGGATAACAAT
  Cloning method: Gibson Cloning
  Sequencing primers: 5′ GATCTTTTAAGAAGGAGATATACATATGCCTACTACCCTCTCCC; 3′ CCTTACTCGAGTTTGGATCCTCAGCTTTCGCGGGGCA
Gene/Insert 2
  Gene/Insert name: Efflux pump
  Insert size (bp): 4316
Terms and licenses: Academic/Nonprofit Terms; Industry Terms: Not Available to Industry
How to cite: pBbS5c-PP_3456 was a gift from Mary Dunlop (Addgene plasmid # 86203 ; http://n2t.net/addgene:86203 ; RRID:Addgene_86203)
