[The description below was written by a language model from this plasmid's Addgene catalogue record and pLannotate feature annotations shown in this document.]
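Description:
pBbS5c-PP_3456 is a low-copy bacterial expression plasmid built on the pBbS5c backbone for producing an efflux pump in E. coli. It replicates from the pSC101 origin, which depends on the plasmid-encoded Rep101 (RepA) protein and keeps copy number low. Selection is by chloramphenicol, through a chloramphenicol acetyltransferase gene driven by its own cat promoter and followed by the lambda t0 terminator. The total size is 9,220 bp. The depositor sequence and the repository's sequencing result yield essentially identical annotations.

The payload is a roughly 4.3 kb insert, introduced by Gibson assembly and listed simply as "Efflux pump". It sits downstream of a lacUV5 promoter with a lac operator and upstream of tandem rrnB T1 and T7Te terminators. A divergently oriented lacI gene with its own promoter supplies the lac repressor, so transcription is held off until it is relieved by IPTG or lactose. Within the insert, automated annotation flags only one large open reading frame, by similarity to Pseudomonas aeruginosa MexB, the proton-antiporter inner-membrane subunit of an RND-type export system. About 1.2 kb between the operator and this reading frame is unannotated, so the insert may carry a further pump component, though the record does not say so. The source organism is not stated either; the plasmid name points to a locus designated PP_3456. A short tetracycline-resistance fragment next to the lacI promoter appears to be a backbone remnant rather than a functional marker.

The stated purpose is to express the pump at low copy to give E. coli resistance to biofuel. The associated study examined trade-offs in improving biofuel tolerance with combinations of efflux pumps.
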