Features (pLannotate 1.2.2; 14 found; start..end, strand, type, name):
     15..36      -  protein_bind   CAP binding site: CAP binding activates transcription in the presence of cAMP. E. coli catabolite activator protein
     49..1131    -  CDS            lacI: lac repressor; lacI; The lac repressor binds to the lac operator to inhibit transcription in E. coli. This inhibition can be relieved by adding lactose or isopropyl-β-D-thiogalactopyranoside (IPTG).
   1132..1209    -  promoter       lacI promoter: lacI
   1217..1496    -  CDS            TcR (fragment): tetracycline efflux protein; tet; confers resistance to tetracycline
   1520..1550    +  promoter       lac UV5 promoter: E. coli lac promoter with an "up" mutation
   1558..1574    +  protein_bind   lac operator: The lac repressor binds to the lac operator to inhibit transcription in E. coli. This inhibition can be relieved by adding lactose or isopropyl-β-D-thiogalactopyranoside (IPTG). lac repressor encoded by lacI
   2802..5909    +  CDS            mexB: MEXB_PSEAE - Experimental evidence at protein level: Swiss-Prot protein existence level 1. The ability to export antibiotics and solvents is dramatically decreased in the presence of the proton conductor carbonyl cyanide m-chlorophenylhydrazone (CCCP), showing that an energized inner membrane is required for efflux. It is thought that the MexB subunit is a proton antiporter. From Pseudomonas aeruginosa (strain ATCC 15692 / DSM 22644 / CIP 104116 / JCM 14847 / LMG 12228 / 1C / PRS 101 / PAO1).
   5963..6034    +  terminator     rrnB T1 terminator: transcription terminator T1 from the E. coli rrnB gene
   6050..6077    +  terminator     T7Te terminator: phage T7 early transcription terminator
   6608..7558    -  CDS            Rep101: RepA protein needed for replication with the pSC101 origin; rep101
   7606..7828    -  rep_origin     pSC101 ori: low-copy replication origin that requires the Rep101 protein
   8320..8414    -  terminator     lambda t0 terminator: transcription terminator from phage lambda
   8438..9094    -  CDS            cat: CAT_ECOLX - Experimental evidence at protein level: Swiss-Prot protein existence level 1. This enzyme is an effector of chloramphenicol resistance in bacteria. From Escherichia coli. This protein is used as a marker in many commonly used cloning vectors, such as pACYC184.
   9095..9197    -  promoter       cat promoter: promoter of the E. coli cat gene encoding chloramphenicol acetyltransferase
>Addgene plasmid #86203 | pBbS5c-PP_3456 | depositor full sequence | sequence record 167866 | pBbS5c-PP_3456 sequence 9220 bps
GACGTCGGTGCCTAATGAGTGAGCTAACTTACATTAATTGCGTTGCGCTCACTGCCCGCTTTCCAGTCGG
GAAACCTGTCGTGCCAGCTGCATTAATGAATCGGCCAACGCGCGGGGAGAGGCGGTTTGCGTATTGGGCG
CCAGGGTGGTTTTTCTTTTCACCAGTGAGACGGGCAACAGCTGATTGCCCTTCACCGCCTGGCCCTGAGA
GAGTTGCAGCAAGCGGTCCACGCTGGTTTGCCCCAGCAGGCGAAAATCCTGTTTGATGGTGGTTAACGGC
GGGATATAACATGAGCTGTCTTCGGTATCGTCGTATCCCACTACCGAGATGTCCGCACCAACGCGCAGCC
CGGACTCGGTAATGGCGCGCATTGCGCCCAGCGCCATCTGATCGTTGGCAACCAGCATCGCAGTGGGAAC
GATGCCCTCATTCAGCATTTGCATGGTTTGTTGAAAACCGGACATGGCACTCCAGTCGCCTTCCCGTTCC
GCTATCGGCTGAATTTGATTGCGAGTGAGATATTTATGCCAGCCAGCCAGACGCAGACGCGCCGAGACAG
AACTTAATGGGCCCGCTAACAGCGCGATTTGCTGGTGACCCAATGCGACCAGATGCTCCACGCCCAGTCG
CGTACCGTCTTCATGGGAGAAAATAATACTGTTGATGGGTGTCTGGTCAGAGACATCAAGAAATAACGCC
GGAACATTAGTGCAGGCAGCTTCCACAGCAATGGCATCCTGGTCATCCAGCGGATAGTTAATGATCAGCC
CACTGACGCGTTGCGCGAGAAGATTGTGCACCGCCGCTTTACAGGCTTCGACGCCGCTTCGTTCTACCAT
CGACACCACCACGCTGGCACCCAGTTGATCGGCGCGAGATTTAATCGCCGCGACAATTTGCGACGGCGCG
TGCAGGGCCAGACTGGAGGTGGCAACGCCAATCAGCAACGACTGTTTGCCCGCCAGTTGTTGTGCCACGC
GGTTGGGAATGTAATTCAGCTCCGCCATCGCCGCTTCCACTTTTTCCCGCGTTTTCGCAGAAACGTGGCT
GGCCTGGTTCACCACGCGGGAAACGGTCTGATAAGAGACACCGGCATACTCTGCGACATCGTATAACGTT
ACTGGTTTCACATTCACCACCCTGAATTGACTCTCTTCCGGGCGCTATCATGCCATACCGCGAAAGGTTT
TGCGCCATTCGATGGTGTCCGGGATCTCGACGCTCTCCCTTATGCGACTCCTGCATTAGGAAGCAGCCCA
GTAGTAGGTTGAGGCCGTTGAGCACCGCCGCCGCAAGGAATGGTGCATGCAAGGAGATGGCGCCCAACAG
TCCCCCGGCCACGGGGCCTGCCACCATACCCACGCCGAAACAAGCGCTCATGAGCCCGAAGTGGCGAGCC
CGATCTTCCCCATCGGTGATGTCGGCGATATAGGCGCCAGCAACCGCACCTGTGGCGCCGGTGATGCCGG
CCACGATGCGTCCGGCGTAGAGGATCGAGATCGTTTAGGCACCCCAGGCTTTACACTTTATGCTTCCGGC
TCGTATAATGTGTGGAATTGTGAGCGGATAACAATTTCAGAATTCAAAAGATCTTTTAAGAAGGAGATAT
ACATATGCCTACTACCCTCTCCCCGTGCCTGCGCCCGTTGGCGCTCATGGCCTTGCTGAGCCTGTCCCTG
GCCGGCTGCAGCGACAGCGCCGAGCCAGACGAACAGGCCCCCACCGCGCAAGTGCGCGTAGAAACCCTGC
AACTGCAGCCACTGGCCATCAGCAGTGAACTCAGCGGCCGTATCCTCGCGCCACGCACCGCCGAAGTGCG
TGCGCGGGTCGCAGGCGTGGTGCTCAAGCGGGTGTACCGCGAAGGCAGCGACGTCAAGCAGGGTGATGTA
CTGTTCCTGATCGACCCGGCGCCGTTCAAGGCCGACCATGACAGCGCCCGCGCCACACTGGCCAAGGCCG
AAGCCACCCGGTACCAGGCGCGCCTGCAAGAGCAGCGCTACCGCGAGCTGGTCGACGACAAAGCCGTCAG
CCGCCAGGAATACGACAACGCCAAGGCCAGTTTCCTGCAGGCCGATGCCGAAGTGGCCGAAGCCAGGGCG
GCGCTGGAGCGCGCCCGGCTGAACCTCGGCTATGCCACCGTGACCGCGCCGATCTCCGGCCGTATCGGCC
GCGCCCAGGTCACCGAAGGCGCGCTGGTCGGGCAAAACGAAACCACCCCGCTGGCGACCATCCAGCAGTT
GGACCCGATCCATGCCGATGTCACCCAGTCTACCCGCGAGCTCAACGCCCTGCGCCGCGCCCTGCGCGCC
GGCGAATTGCAGCAGGTGGGCGACGGCCAGGCACGCGCCACGCTGATCCAGGATGACGGCAGCGCCTACC
CGCTGCCGGGCAAGCTGCTGTTCTCCGACATCAGCGTCGACCCCAGCACCAACCAGATCACCCTGCGCAG
CGAGTTCCCCAACCCGGACCTCGACCTGCTGCCAGGCAGCTACGTGCGGGTACGCCTGGAGCAAGCGGTG
CAACCCAAGGGCCTGAGCGTGCCGCAACGCGCCATCCTGCGCGACAGCGCCGGTGTGCCCAAGGTGCTGG
TGGTAGACCAGCACGCCCGGGTCAGCGACCGCCAGGTTGTACTGGGCAGCGCCCAGGGTGACCGCTGGAT
CGTCAGCGAGGGCCTGGCGGCCGGTGAGCGGGTGGTGGTCGAGGGCCTGCAGCACGTCAAGGCCGGTGAC
CAGGTGCAGGTCGACAACACGCCCGCTGCCCCACCCATCGCACAGCATACCGGCCAGTGAGGGCCTGATT
CATGCCGCAATTCTTCATCGATCGCCCGGTATTCGCCTGGGTGGTCGCACTGTTCATCCTGCTGGCTGGC
GCGCTGGCCATCCCGCAACTGCCGGTGGCCCAGTACCCCAACGTGGCACCGCCGCAGGTGGAAATCTACG
CCGTGTACCCGGGTGCCTCGGCGGCGACCATGGACGAAAGCGTGGTCAGCCTGATCGAACAGGAGCTCAA
CGGCGCCGACAACCTGCTGTACTTCGAGTCGCAGAGCAGCCTGGGCAGCGCCACCATCACCGCCACCTTC
GCCCCGGGTACCCACCCGGACCTGGCCCAGGTCGACGTGCAGAACCGCCTGAAAGTGGTCGAGTCGCGCC
TGCCGCGCCCGGTCACCCAGCAGGGCCTGCAGGTGGAGAAAGTGTCCACCGGCTTCCTGCTGTTGGCGAC
CCTCACCTCCGAAGACGGCAAGCTCGATGAAACCGCGCTGTCGGACATCCTTGCACGTAACGTGATGGAC
GAGATCCGCCGCCTCAAGGGCGTCGGCAAGGCCCAGTTGTATGGCTCCGAACGGGCCATGCGCATCTGGA
TCGACCCGCGCAAGCTGATCGGTTTCAACCTCACGCCCAACGATGTAGCCGAAGCCATCGCCGCGCAGAA
CGCCCAGGTCGCCCCTGGCAGCATCGGCGATCTGCCCAGCCGCAGCACCCAGGAAATCACCGCCAACGTG
GTGGTCAAAGGCCAGTTGAGCAGCCCCGACGAGTTTGCTGCCATTGTCCTGCGTGCCAACCCGGACGGCT
CCACGGTCACCATCGGGGATGTCGCCCGGGTTGAAATCGGTGCCCAGGAATACCAGTACGGCACGCGCCT
GAACGGCAAACCGGCCACGGCCTTCAGCGTGCAGTTGTCACCCGGCGCCAACGCCATGGAAACCGCTACC
CTGGTACGGGCGAAGATGCAGGACCTGGCGCGCTACTTCCCGGAAGGCGTCAAGTACGACATCCCCTACG
ACACCTCGCCGTTCGTCAAGGTGTCGATCGAGCAGGTCATCAACACCCTGTTCGAGGCCATGCTGCTGGT
GTTCGCAGTCATGTTCCTGTTCCTGCAGAACCTGCGCTACACGCTGATCCCGACCCTGGTCGTGCCAGTG
GCATTGATGGGCACCTTCGCCGTGATGCTGGCCATGGGCTTCTCGGTCAATGTGCTGACACTGTTCGGCA
TGGTGCTGGCCATCGGCATTCTGGTCGACGATGCCATCGTGGTGGTGGAGAACGTCGAGCGCATCATGGC
CGAAGAAGGCTTGCCGCCCAAGCAAGCCACGCGCAAGGCCATGGGCCAGATCAGCGGTGCAATCGTCGGC
ATCACGCTGGTGCTGGTGGCGGTATTCCTGCCCATGGCCTTCATGCAAGGCTCGGTGGGGGTGATCTACC
AGCAGTTCTCGCTGTCGATGGCGGTGTCGATCCTGTTCTCGGCGTTTCTCGCCCTCAGCCTGACCCCGGC
ATTGTGCGCCACCCTGCTCAAGCCCGTGGCCAAGGGCGAGCACCATGAACGCAAAGGCTTCTTCGGCTGG
TTCAATCGCCGCTTCGAAAGCATGAGCAACGGCTACCAGCGCTGGGTAGTGCAGGCGCTCAAGCGCAGCG
GCCGCTACCTGCTGGTGTACGCGGTGCTGCTGGCGGTGCTGGGCTACGGTTTCAGCCAGCTGCCTACGGC
GTTCCTGCCTACCGAAGACCAAGGCTACACCATCACCGACATTCAGCTGCCGCCGGGCGCCAGCCGCATG
CGCACCGAACAGGTAGCCGCGCAGATCGAGGCGCACAACGCCGAAGAACCGGGCGTGGGCAACACCACCT
TGATCCTCGGCTTCAGCTTCTCCGGTAGCGGGCAGAACGCGGCGCTGGCCTTCACCACCCTCAAGGACTG
GTCCGAGCGCGGCGCCGACGACAGCGCCCAGTCGATCGCCGACCGCGCGACCATGGCCTTCACCCAGCTC
AAGGACGCGATTGCCTATTCGGTACTGCCGCCCCCCATTGACGGCCTCGGTGAGTCGACCGGTTTCGAAT
TTCGCCTTCAGGACCGTGGCGGCATGGGCCACGCCGAGCTGATGGCAGCCCGTGACCAGCTGCTCGAAAG
CGCCAGCAAAAGCAAGGTGCTGACCAACGTGCGCGAAGCCTCGCTGGCGGAAAGCCCGCAGGTGCAACTG
GAAATCGACCGCCGCCAGGCTAATGCACTGGGTGTGTCGTTTGCCGATATCGGCACGGTGCTGGACGTGG
CCGTGGGCTCCAGCTACGTCAACGATTTCCCCAACCAGGGCCGCATGCAGCGGGTGGTGGTGCAGGCCGA
AGGTGACCAGCGCAGCCAGGTCGAAGACTTGCTGAACATTCACGTGCGCAACGACAGCGGCAAGATGGTG
CCACTGGGCGCGTTCGTGCAGGCCAGGTGGGTCAGCGGCCCGGTGCAACTGACCCGCTACAACGGTTACC
CGGCGGTGTCGATCTCAGGCGAGCCTGCCGCCGGCTACAGCTCGGGCGAGGCCATGGCCGAAGTCGAGCG
GCTGGTGGCGCAGCTACCGGCCGGTACCGGTCTGGAATGGACCGGCCTGTCACTGCAGGAGCGGCTGTCC
GGTAGCCAGGCCCCCCTGCTGATGGCGCTGTCGCTGCTGGTGGTGTTCCTGTGCCTGGCAGCGCTGTACG
AAAGCTGGTCGATCCCGACTGCGGTGCTGCTGGTCGTTCCGCTCGGTGTGCTCGGTGCGGTGCTGGCGGT
GACCTTGCGCGGCATGCCCAACGACGTGTTCTTCAAGGTTGGCCTGATTACCCTGATCGGCCTGTCGGCG
AAGAACGCCATCCTGATCATCGAGTTCGCCAAGCATCTGGTTGACCAGGGCGTGGACGCCGCCGACGCCG
CCGTGCAAGCGGCCCGCCTGCGCCTGCGGCCGATCGTGATGACGTCGCTGGCGTTCATCCTCGGCGTGGT
GCCCCTGGCCATCGCCAGCGGCGCAAGCTCTGCCAGCCAGCAGGCGATTGGCACCGGGGTGATCGGCGGC
ATGCTCAGCGCCACCCTGGCGGTGGTGTTCGTGCCGGTGTTCTTCGTGGTGGTGATGCGCCTGTCCGGGC
GACGCCAGGCGCATGACAGCGACGGGCAACCCGTGCCCCGCGAAAGCTGAGGATCCAAACTCGAGTAAGG
ATCTCCAGGCATCAAATAAAACGAAAGGCTCAGTCGAAAGACTGGGCCTTTCGTTTTATCTGTTGTTTGT
CGGTGAACGCTCTCTACTAGAGTCACACTGGCTCACCTTCGGGTGGGCCTTTCTGCGTTTATACCTAGGG
TACGGGTTTTGCTGCCCGCAAACGGGCTGTTCTGGTGTTGCTAGTTTGTTATCAGAATCGCAGATCCGGC
TTCAGCCGGTTTGCCGGCTGAAAGCGCTATTTCTTCCAGAATTGCCATGATTTTTTCCCCACGGGAGGCG
TCACTGGCTCCCGTGTTGTCGGCAGCTTTGATTCGATAAGCAGCATCGCCTGTTTCAGGCTGTCTATGTG
TGACTGTTGAGCTGTAACAAGTTGTCTCAGGTGTTCAATTTCATGTTCTAGTTGCTTTGTTTTACTGGTT
TCACCTGTTCTATTAGGTGTTACATGCTGTTCATCTGTTACATTGTCGATCTGTTCATGGTGAACAGCTT
TGAATGCACCAAAAACTCGTAAAAGCTCTGATGTATCTATCTTTTTTACACCGTTTTCATCTGTGCATAT
GGACAGTTTTCCCTTTGATATGTAACGGTGAACAGTTGTTCTACTTTTGTTTGTTAGTCTTGATGCTTCA
CTGATAGATACAAGAGCCATAAGAACCTCAGATCCTTCCGTATTTAGCCAGTATGTTCTCTAGTGTGGTT
CGTTGTTTTTGCGTGAGCCATGAGAACGAACCATTGAGATCATACTTACTTTGCATGTCACTCAAAAATT
TTGCCTCAAAACTGGTGAGCTGAATTTTTGCAGTTAAAGCATCGTGTAGTGTTTTTCTTAGTCCGTTATG
TAGGTAGGAATCTGATGTAATGGTTGTTGGTATTTTGTCACCATTCATTTTTATCTGGTTGTTCTCAAGT
TCGGTTACGAGATCCATTTGTCTATCTAGTTCAACTTGGAAAATCAACGTATCAGTCGGGCGGCCTCGCT
TATCAACCACCAATTTCATATTGCTGTAAGTGTTTAAATCTTTACTTATTGGTTTCAAAACCCATTGGTT
AAGCCTTTTAAACTCATGGTAGTTATTTTCAAGCATTAACATGAACTTAAATTCATCAAGGCTAATCTCT
ATATTTGCCTTGTGAGTTTTCTTTTGTGTTAGTTCTTTTAATAACCACTCATAAATCCTCATAGAGTATT
TGTTTTCAAAAGACTTAACATGTTCCAGATTATATTTTATGAATTTTTTTAACTGGAAAAGATAAGGCAA
TATCTCTTCACTAAAAACTAATTCTAATTTTTCGCTTGAGAACTTGGCATAGTTTGTCCACTGGAAAATC
TCAAAGCCTTTAACCAAAGGATTCCTGATTTCCACAGTTCTCGTCATCAGCTCTCTGGTTGCTTTAGCTA
ATACACCATAAGCATTTTCCCTACTGATGTTCATCATCTGAGCGTATTGGTTATAAGTGAACGATACCGT
CCGTTCTTTCCTTGTAGGGTTTTCAATCGTGGGGTTGAGTAGTGCCACACAGCATAAAATTAGCTTGGTT
TCATGCTCCGTTAAGTCATAGCGACTAATCGCTAGTTCATTTGCTTTGAAAACAACTAATTCAGACATAC
ATCTCAATTGGTCTAGGTGATTTTAATCACTATACCAATTGAGATGGGCTAGTCAATGATAATTACTAGT
CCTTTTCCCGGGTGATCTGGGTATCTGTAAATTCTGCTAGACCTTTGCTGGAAAACTTGTAAATTCTGCT
AGACCCTCTGTAAATTCCGCTAGACCTTTGTGTGTTTTTTTTGTTTATATTCAAGTGGTTATAATTTATA
GAATAAAGAAAGAATAAAAAAAGATAAAAAGAATAGATCCCAGCCCTGTGTATAACTCACTACTTTAGTC
AGTTCCGCAGTATTACAAAAGGATGTCGCAAACGCTGTTTGCTCCTCTACAAAACAGACCTTAAAACCCT
AAAGGCTTAAGTAGCACCCTCGCAAGCTCGGGCAAATCGCTGAATATTCCTTTTGTCTCCGACCATCAGG
CACCTGAGTCGCTGTCTTTTTCGTGACATTCAGTTCGCTGCGCTCACGGCTCTGGCAGTGAATGGGGGTA
AATGGCACTACAGGCGCCTTTTATGGATTCATGCAAGGAAACTACCCATAATACAAGAAAAGCCCGTCAC
GGGCTTCTCAGGGCGTTTTATGGCGGGTCTGCTATGTGGTGCTATCTGACTTTTTGCTGTTCAGCAGTTC
CTGCCCTCTGATTTTCCAGTCTGACCACTTCGGATTATCCCGTGACAGGTCATTCAGACTGGCTAATGCA
CCCAGTAAGGCAGCGGTATCATCAACAGGCTTACCCGTCTTACTGTCCCTAGTGCTTGGATTCTCACCAA
TAAAAAACGCCCGGCGGCAACCGAGCGTTCTGAACAAATCCAGATGGAGTTCTGAGGTCATTACTGGATC
TATCAACAGGAGTCCAAGCGAGCTCGATATCAAATTACGCCCCGCCCTGCCACTCATCGCAGTACTGTTG
TAATTCATTAAGCATTCTGCCGACATGGAAGCCATCACAAACGGCATGATGAACCTGAATCGCCAGCGGC
ATCAGCACCTTGTCGCCTTGCGTATAATATTTGCCCATGGTGAAAACGGGGGCGAAGAAGTTGTCCATAT
TGGCCACGTTTAAATCAAAACTGGTGAAACTCACCCAGGGATTGGCTGAGACGAAAAACATATTCTCAAT
AAACCCTTTAGGGAAATAGGCCAGGTTTTCACCGTAACACGCCACATCTTGCGAATATATGTGTAGAAAC
TGCCGGAAATCGTCGTGGTATTCACTCCAGAGCGATGAAAACGTTTCAGTTTGCTCATGGAAAACGGTGT
AACAAGGGTGAACACTATCCCATATCACCAGCTCACCGTCTTTCATTGCCATACGAAATTCCGGATGAGC
ATTCATCAGGCGGGCAAGAATGTGAATAAAGGCCGGATAAAACTTGTGCTTATTTTTCTTTACGGTCTTT
AAAAAGGCCGTAATATCCAGCTGAACGGTCTGGTTATAGGTACATTGAGCAACTGACTGAAATGCCTCAA
AATGTTCTTTACGATGCCATTGGGATATATCAACGGTGGTATATCCAGTGATTTTTTTCTCCATTTTAGC
TTCCTTAGCTCCTGAAAATCTCGATAACTCAAAAAATACGCCCGGTAGTGATCTTATTTCATTATGGTGA
AAGTTGGAACCTCTTACGTGCCGATCAACGTCTCATTTTCGCCAGATATC
