Features (pLannotate 1.2.2; 14 found; start..end, strand, type, name):
     15..36      -  protein_bind   CAP binding site: CAP binding activates transcription in the presence of cAMP. E. coli catabolite activator protein
     49..1131    -  CDS            lacI: lac repressor; lacI; The lac repressor binds to the lac operator to inhibit transcription in E. coli. This inhibition can be relieved by adding lactose or isopropyl-β-D-thiogalactopyranoside (IPTG).
   1132..1209    -  promoter       lacI promoter: lacI
   1217..1496    -  CDS            TcR (fragment): tetracycline efflux protein; tet; confers resistance to tetracycline
   1520..1550    +  promoter       lac UV5 promoter: E. coli lac promoter with an "up" mutation
   1558..1574    +  protein_bind   lac operator: The lac repressor binds to the lac operator to inhibit transcription in E. coli. This inhibition can be relieved by adding lactose or isopropyl-β-D-thiogalactopyranoside (IPTG). lac repressor encoded by lacI
   2802..5909    +  CDS            mexB: MEXB_PSEAE - Experimental evidence at protein level: Swiss-Prot protein existence level 1. The ability to export antibiotics and solvents is dramatically decreased in the presence of the proton conductor carbonyl cyanide m-chlorophenylhydrazone (CCCP), showing that an energized inner membrane is required for efflux. It is thought that the MexB subunit is a proton antiporter. From Pseudomonas aeruginosa (strain ATCC 15692 / DSM 22644 / CIP 104116 / JCM 14847 / LMG 12228 / 1C / PRS 101 / PAO1).
   5963..6034    +  terminator     rrnB T1 terminator: transcription terminator T1 from the E. coli rrnB gene
   6050..6077    +  terminator     T7Te terminator: phage T7 early transcription terminator
   6608..7558    -  CDS            Rep101: RepA protein needed for replication with the pSC101 origin; rep101
   7606..7828    -  rep_origin     pSC101 ori: low-copy replication origin that requires the Rep101 protein
   8320..8414    -  terminator     lambda t0 terminator: transcription terminator from phage lambda
   8435..9094    -  CDS            CmR: chloramphenicol acetyltransferase; cat; confers resistance to chloramphenicol
   9095..9197    -  promoter       cat promoter: promoter of the E. coli cat gene encoding chloramphenicol acetyltransferase
>Addgene plasmid #86203 | pBbS5c-PP_3456 | addgene full sequence | sequence record 174897 | Addgene NGS Result
GACGTCGGTGCCTAATGAGTGAGCTAACTTACATTAATTGCGTTGCGCTCACTGCCCGCTTTCCAGTCGG
GAAACCTGTCGTGCCAGCTGCATTAATGAATCGGCCAACGCGCGGGGAGAGGCGGTTTGCGTATTGGGCG
CCAGGGTGGTTTTTCTTTTCACCAGTGAGACGGGCAACAGCTGATTGCCCTTCACCGCCTGGCCCTGAGA
GAGTTGCAGCAAGCGGTCCACGCTGGTTTGCCCCAGCAGGCGAAAATCCTGTTTGATGGTGGTTAACGGC
GGGATATAACATGAGCTGTCTTCGGTATCGTCGTATCCCACTACCGAGATGTCCGCACCAACGCGCAGCC
CGGACTCGGTAATGGCGCGCATTGCGCCCAGCGCCATCTGATCGTTGGCAACCAGCATCGCAGTGGGAAC
GATGCCCTCATTCAGCATTTGCATGGTTTGTTGAAAACCGGACATGGCACTCCAGTCGCCTTCCCGTTCC
GCTATCGGCTGAATTTGATTGCGAGTGAGATATTTATGCCAGCCAGCCAGACGCAGACGCGCCGAGACAG
AACTTAATGGGCCCGCTAACAGCGCGATTTGCTGGTGACCCAATGCGACCAGATGCTCCACGCCCAGTCG
CGTACCGTCTTCATGGGAGAAAATAATACTGTTGATGGGTGTCTGGTCAGAGACATCAAGAAATAACGCC
GGAACATTAGTGCAGGCAGCTTCCACAGCAATGGCATCCTGGTCATCCAGCGGATAGTTAATGATCAGCC
CACTGACGCGTTGCGCGAGAAGATTGTGCACCGCCGCTTTACAGGCTTCGACGCCGCTTCGTTCTACCAT
CGACACCACCACGCTGGCACCCAGTTGATCGGCGCGAGATTTAATCGCCGCGACAATTTGCGACGGCGCG
TGCAGGGCCAGACTGGAGGTGGCAACGCCAATCAGCAACGACTGTTTGCCCGCCAGTTGTTGTGCCACGC
GGTTGGGAATGTAATTCAGCTCCGCCATCGCCGCTTCCACTTTTTCCCGCGTTTTCGCAGAAACGTGGCT
GGCCTGGTTCACCACGCGGGAAACGGTCTGATAAGAGACACCGGCATACTCTGCGACATCGTATAACGTT
ACTGGTTTCACATTCACCACCCTGAATTGACTCTCTTCCGGGCGCTATCATGCCATACCGCGAAAGGTTT
TGCGCCATTCGATGGTGTCCGGGATCTCGACGCTCTCCCTTATGCGACTCCTGCATTAGGAAGCAGCCCA
GTAGTAGGTTGAGGCCGTTGAGCACCGCCGCCGCAAGGAATGGTGCATGCAAGGAGATGGCGCCCAACAG
TCCCCCGGCCACGGGGCCTGCCACCATACCCACGCCGAAACAAGCGCTCATGAGCCCGAAGTGGCGAGCC
CGATCTTCCCCATCGGTGATGTCGGCGATATAGGCGCCAGCAACCGCACCTGTGGCGCCGGTGATGCCGG
CCACGATGCGTCCGGCGTAGAGGATCGAGATCGTTTAGGCACCCCAGGCTTTACACTTTATGCTTCCGGC
TCGTATAATGTGTGGAATTGTGAGCGGATAACAATTTCAGAATTCAAAAGATCTTTTAAGAAGGAGATAT
ACATATGCCTACTACCCTCTCCCCGTGCCTGCGCCCGTTGGCGCTCATGGCCTTGCTGAGCCTGTCCCTG
GCCGGCTGCAGCGACAGCGCCGAGCCAGACGAACAGGCCCCCACCGCGCAAGTGCGCGTAGAAACCCTGC
AACTGCAGCCACTGGCCATCAGCAGTGAACTCAGCGGCCGTATCCTCGCGCCACGCACCGCCGAAGTGCG
TGCGCGGGTCGCAGGCGTGGTGCTCAAGCGGGTGTACCGCGAAGGCAGCGACGTCAAGCAGGGTGATGTA
CTGTTCCTGATCGACCCGGCGCCGTTCAAGGCCGACCATGACAGCGCCCGCGCCACACTGGCCAAGGCCG
AAGCCACCCGGTACCAGGCGCGCCTGCAAGAGCAGCGCTACCGCGAGCTGGTCGACGACAAAGCCGTCAG
CCGCCAGGAATACGACAACGCCAAGGCCAGTTTCCTGCAGGCCGATGCCGAAGTGGCCGAAGCCAGGGCG
GCGCTGGAGCGCGCCCGGCTGAACCTCGGCTATGCCACCGTGACCGCGCCGATCTCCGGCCGTATCGGCC
GCGCCCAGGTCACCGAAGGCGCGCTGGTCGGGCAAAACGAAACCACCCCGCTGGCGACCATCCAGCAGTT
GGACCCGATCCATGCCGATGTCACCCAGTCTACCCGCGAGCTCAACGCCCTGCGCCGCGCCCTGCGCGCC
GGCGAATTGCAGCAGGTGGGCGACGGCCAGGCACGCGCCACGCTGATCCAGGATGACGGCAGCGCCTACC
CGCTGCCGGGCAAGCTGCTGTTCTCCGACATCAGCGTCGACCCCAGCACCAACCAGATCACCCTGCGCAG
CGAGTTCCCCAACCCGGACCTCGACCTGCTGCCAGGCAGCTACGTGCGGGTACGCCTGGAGCAAGCGGTG
CAACCCAAGGGCCTGAGCGTGCCGCAACGCGCCATCCTGCGCGACAGCGCCGGTGTGCCCAAGGTGCTGG
TGGTAGACCAGCACGCCCGGGTCAGCGACCGCCAGGTTGTACTGGGCAGCGCCCAGGGTGACCGCTGGAT
CGTCAGCGAGGGCCTGGCGGCCGGTGAGCGGGTGGTGGTCGAGGGCCTGCAGCACGTCAAGGCCGGTGAC
CAGGTGCAGGTCGACAACACGCCCGCTGCCCCACCCATCGCACAGCATACCGGCCAGTGAGGGCCTGATT
CATGCCGCAATTCTTCATCGATCGCCCGGTATTCGCCTGGGTGGTCGCACTGTTCATCCTGCTGGCTGGC
GCGCTGGCCATCCCGCAACTGCCGGTGGCCCAGTACCCCAACGTGGCACCGCCGCAGGTGGAAATCTACG
CCGTGTACCCGGGTGCCTCGGCGGCGACCATGGACGAAAGCGTGGTCAGCCTGATCGAACAGGAGCTCAA
CGGCGCCGACAACCTGCTGTACTTCGAGTCGCAGAGCAGCCTGGGCAGCGCCACCATCACCGCCACCTTC
GCCCCGGGTACCCACCCGGACCTGGCCCAGGTCGACGTGCAGAACCGCCTGAAAGTGGTCGAGTCGCGCC
TGCCGCGCCCGGTCACCCAGCAGGGCCTGCAGGTGGAGAAAGTGTCCACCGGCTTCCTGCTGTTGGCGAC
CCTCACCTCCGAAGACGGCAAGCTCGATGAAACCGCGCTGTCGGACATCCTTGCACGTAACGTGATGGAC
GAGATCCGCCGCCTCAAGGGCGTCGGCAAGGCCCAGTTGTATGGCTCCGAACGGGCCATGCGCATCTGGA
TCGACCCGCGCAAGCTGATCGGTTTCAACCTCACGCCCAACGATGTAGCCGAAGCCATCGCCGCGCAGAA
CGCCCAGGTCGCCCCTGGCAGCATCGGCGATCTGCCCAGCCGCAGCACCCAGGAAATCACCGCCAACGTG
GTGGTCAAAGGCCAGTTGAGCAGCCCCGACGAGTTTGCTGCCATTGTCCTGCGTGCCAACCCGGACGGCT
CCACGGTCACCATCGGGGATGTCGCCCGGGTTGAAATCGGTGCCCAGGAATACCAGTACGGCACGCGCCT
GAACGGCAAACCGGCCACGGCCTTCAGCGTGCAGTTGTCACCCGGCGCCAACGCCATGGAAACCGCTACC
CTGGTACGGGCGAAGATGCAGGACCTGGCGCGCTACTTCCCGGAAGGCGTCAAGTACGACATCCCCTACG
ACACCTCGCCGTTCGTCAAGGTGTCGATCGAGCAGGTCATCAACACCCTGTTCGAGGCCATGCTGCTGGT
GTTCGCAGTCATGTTCCTGTTCCTGCAGAACCTGCGCTACACGCTGATCCCGACCCTGGTCGTGCCAGTG
GCATTGATGGGCACCTTCGCCGTGATGCTGGCCATGGGCTTCTCGGTCAATGTGCTGACACTGTTCGGCA
TGGTGCTGGCCATCGGCATTCTGGTCGACGATGCCATCGTGGTGGTGGAGAACGTCGAGCGCATCATGGC
CGAAGAAGGCTTGCCGCCCAAGCAAGCCACGCGCAAGGCCATGGGCCAGATCAGCGGTGCAATCGTCGGC
ATCACGCTGGTGCTGGTGGCGGTATTCCTGCCCATGGCCTTCATGCAAGGCTCGGTGGGGGTGATCTACC
AGCAGTTCTCGCTGTCGATGGCGGTGTCGATCCTGTTCTCGGCGTTTCTCGCCCTCAGCCTGACCCCGGC
ATTGTGCGCCACCCTGCTCAAGCCCGTGGCCAAGGGCGAGCACCATGAACGCAAAGGCTTCTTCGGCTGG
TTCAATCGCCGCTTCGAAAGCATGAGCAACGGCTACCAGCGCTGGGTAGTGCAGGCGCTCAAGCGCAGCG
GCCGCTACCTGCTGGTGTACGCGGTGCTGCTGGCGGTGCTGGGCTACGGTTTCAGCCAGCTGCCTACGGC
GTTCCTGCCTACCGAAGACCAAGGCTACACCATCACCGACATTCAGCTGCCGCCGGGCGCCAGCCGCATG
CGCACCGAACAGGTAGCCGCGCAGATCGAGGCGCACAACGCCGAAGAACCGGGCGTGGGCAACACCACCT
TGATCCTCGGCTTCAGCTTCTCCGGTAGCGGGCAGAACGCGGCGCTGGCCTTCACCACCCTCAAGGACTG
GTCCGAGCGCGGCGCCGACGACAGCGCCCAGTCGATCGCCGACCGCGCGACCATGGCCTTCACCCAGCTC
AAGGACGCGATTGCCTATTCGGTACTGCCGCCCCCCATTGACGGCCTCGGTGAGTCGACCGGTTTCGAAT
TTCGCCTTCAGGACCGTGGCGGCATGGGCCACGCCGAGCTGATGGCAGCCCGTGACCAGCTGCTCGAAAG
CGCCAGCAAAAGCAAGGTGCTGACCAACGTGCGCGAAGCCTCGCTGGCGGAAAGCCCGCAGGTGCAACTG
GAAATCGACCGCCGCCAGGCTAATGCACTGGGTGTGTCGTTTGCCGATATCGGCACGGTGCTGGACGTGG
CCGTGGGCTCCAGCTACGTCAACGATTTCCCCAACCAGGGCCGCATGCAGCGGGTGGTGGTGCAGGCCGA
AGGTGACCAGCGCAGCCAGGTCGAAGACTTGCTGAACATTCACGTGCGCAACGACAGCGGCAAGATGGTG
CCACTGGGCGCGTTCGTGCAGGCCAGGTGGGTCAGCGGCCCGGTGCAACTGACCCGCTACAACGGTTACC
CGGCGGTGTCGATCTCAGGCGAGCCTGCCGCCGGCTACAGCTCGGGCGAGGCCATGGCCGAAGTCGAGCG
GCTGGTGGCGCAGCTACCGGCCGGTACCGGTCTGGAATGGACCGGCCTGTCACTGCAGGAGCGGCTGTCC
GGTAGCCAGGCCCCCCTGCTGATGGCGCTGTCGCTGCTGGTGGTGTTCCTGTGCCTGGCAGCGCTGTACG
AAAGCTGGTCGATCCCGACTGCGGTGCTGCTGGTCGTTCCGCTCGGTGTGCTCGGTGCGGTGCTGGCGGT
GACCTTGCGCGGCATGCCCAACGACGTGTTCTTCAAGGTTGGCCTGATTACCCTGATCGGCCTGTCGGCG
AAGAACGCCATCCTGATCATCGAGTTCGCCAAGCATCTGGTTGACCAGGGCGTGGACGCCGCCGACGCCG
CCGTGCAAGCGGCCCGCCTGCGCCTGCGGCCGATCGTGATGACGTCGCTGGCGTTCATCCTCGGCGTGGT
GCCCCTGGCCATCGCCAGCGGCGCAAGCTCTGCCAGCCAGCAGGCGATTGGCACCGGGGTGATCGGCGGC
ATGCTCAGCGCCACCCTGGCGGTGGTGTTCGTGCCGGTGTTCTTCGTGGTGGTGATGCGCCTGTCCGGGC
GACGCCAGGCGCATGACAGCGACGGGCAACCCGTGCCCCGCGAAAGCTGAGGATCCAAACTCGAGTAAGG
ATCTCCAGGCATCAAATAAAACGAAAGGCTCAGTCGAAAGACTGGGCCTTTCGTTTTATCTGTTGTTTGT
CGGTGAACGCTCTCTACTAGAGTCACACTGGCTCACCTTCGGGTGGGCCTTTCTGCGTTTATACCTAGGG
TACGGGTTTTGCTGCCCGCAAACGGGCTGTTCTGGTGTTGCTAGTTTGTTATCAGAATCGCAGATCCGGC
TTCAGCCGGTTTGCCGGCTGAAAGCGCTATTTCTTCCAGAATTGCCATGATTTTTTCCCCACGGGAGGCG
TCACTGGCTCCCGTGTTGTCGGCAGCTTTGATTCGATAAGCAGCATCGCCTGTTTCAGGCTGTCTATGTG
TGACTGTTGAGCTGTAACAAGTTGTCTCAGGTGTTCAATTTCATGTTCTAGTTGCTTTGTTTTACTGGTT
TCACCTGTTCTATTAGGTGTTACATGCTGTTCATCTGTTACATTGTCGATCTGTTCATGGTGAACAGCTT
TGAATGCACCAAAAACTCGTAAAAGCTCTGATGTATCTATCTTTTTTACACCGTTTTCATCTGTGCATAT
GGACAGTTTTCCCTTTGATATGTAACGGTGAACAGTTGTTCTACTTTTGTTTGTTAGTCTTGATGCTTCA
CTGATAGATACAAGAGCCATAAGAACCTCAGATCCTTCCGTATTTAGCCAGTATGTTCTCTAGTGTGGTT
CGTTGTTTTTGCGTGAGCCATGAGAACGAACCATTGAGATCATACTTACTTTGCATGTCACTCAAAAATT
TTGCCTCAAAACTGGTGAGCTGAATTTTTGCAGTTAAAGCATCGTGTAGTGTTTTTCTTAGTCCGTTATG
TAGGTAGGAATCTGATGTAATGGTTGTTGGTATTTTGTCACCATTCATTTTTATCTGGTTGTTCTCAAGT
TCGGTTACGAGATCCATTTGTCTATCTAGTTCAACTTGGAAAATCAACGTATCAGTCGGGCGGCCTCGCT
TATCAACCACCAATTTCATATTGCTGTAAGTGTTTAAATCTTTACTTATTGGTTTCAAAACCCATTGGTT
AAGCCTTTTAAACTCATGGTAGTTATTTTCAAGCATTAACATGAACTTAAATTCATCAAGGCTAATCTCT
ATATTTGCCTTGTGAGTTTTCTTTTGTGTTAGTTCTTTTAATAACCACTCATAAATCCTCATAGAGTATT
TGTTTTCAAAAGACTTAACATGTTCCAGATTATATTTTATGAATTTTTTTAACTGGAAAAGATAAGGCAA
TATCTCTTCACTAAAAACTAATTCTAATTTTTCGCTTGAGAACTTGGCATAGTTTGTCCACTGGAAAATC
TCAAAGCCTTTAACCAAAGGATTCCTGATTTCCACAGTTCTCGTCATCAGCTCTCTGGTTGCTTTAGCTA
ATACACCATAAGCATTTTCCCTACTGATGTTCATCATCTGAGCGTATTGGTTATAAGTGAACGATACCGT
CCGTTCTTTCCTTGTAGGGTTTTCAATCGTGGGGTTGAGTAGTGCCACACAGCATAAAATTAGCTTGGTT
TCATGCTCCGTTAAGTCATAGCGACTAATCGCTAGTTCATTTGCTTTGAAAACAACTAATTCAGACATAC
ATCTCAATTGGTCTAGGTGATTTTAATCACTATACCAATTGAGATGGGCTAGTCAATGATAATTACTAGT
CCTTTTCCCGGGTGATCTGGGTATCTGTAAATTCTGCTAGACCTTTGCTGGAAAACTTGTAAATTCTGCT
AGACCCTCTGTAAATTCCGCTAGACCTTTGTGTGTTTTTTTTGTTTATATTCAAGTGGTTATAATTTATA
GAATAAAGAAAGAATAAAAAAAGATAAAAAGAATAGATCCCAGCCCTGTGTATAACTCACTACTTTAGTC
AGTTCCGCAGTATTACAAAAGGATGTCGCAAACGCTGTTTGCTCCTCTACAAAACAGACCTTAAAACCCT
AAAGGCTTAAGTAGCACCCTCGCAAGCTCGGGCAAATCGCTGAATATTCCTTTTGTCTCCGACCATCAGG
CACCTGAGTCGCTGTCTTTTTCGTGACATTCAGTTCGCTGCGCTCACGGCTCTGGCAGTGAATGGGGGTA
AATGGCACTACAGGCGCCTTTTATGGATTCATGCAAGGAAACTACCCATAATACAAGAAAAGCCCGTCAC
GGGCTTCTCAGGGCGTTTTATGGCGGGTCTGCTATGTGGTGCTATCTGACTTTTTGCTGTTCAGCAGTTC
CTGCCCTCTGATTTTCCAGTCTGACCACTTCGGATTATCCCGTGACAGGTCATTCAGACTGGCTAATGCA
CCCAGTAAGGCAGCGGTATCATCAACAGGCTTACCCGTCTTACTGTCCCTAGTGCTTGGATTCTCACCAA
TAAAAAACGCCCGGCGGCAACCGAGCGTTCTGAACAAATCCAGATGGAGTTCTGAGGTCATTACTGGATC
TATCAACAGGAGTCCAAGCGAGCTCGATATCAAATTACGCCCTGCCCTGCCACTCATCGCAGTACTGTTG
TAATTCATTAAGCATTCCGCCGACATGGAAGCCATCACAAACGGCATGATGAACCTGAATCGCCAGCGGC
ATCAGCACCTTGTCGCCTTGCGTATAATATTTGCCCATGGTGAAAACGGGGGCGAAGAAGTTGTCCATAT
TGGCCACGTTTAAATCAAAACTGGTGAAACTCACCCAGGGATTGGCTGAGACGAAAAACATATTCTCAAT
AAACCCTTTAGGGAAATAGGCCAGGTTTTCACCGTAACACGCCACATCTTGCGAATATATGTGTAGAAAC
TGCCGGAAATCGTCGTGGTATTCACTCCAGAGCGATGAAAACGTTTCAGTTTGCTCATGGAAAACGGTGT
AACAAGGGTGAACACTATCCCATATCACCAGCTCACCGTCTTTCATTGCCATACGAAATTCCGGATGAGC
ATTCATCAGGCGGGCAAGAATGTGAATAAAGGCCGGATAAAACTTGTGCTTATTTTTCTTTACGGTCTTT
AAAAAGGCCGTAATATCCAGCTGAACGGTCTGGTTATAGGTACATTGAGCAACTGACTGAAATGCCTCAA
AATGTTCTTTACGATGCCATTGGGATATATCAACGGTGGTATATCCAGTGATTTTTTTCTCCATTTTAGC
TTCCTTAGCTCCTGAAAATCTCGATAACTCAAAAAATACGCCCGGTAGTGATCTTATTTCATTATGGTGA
AAGTTGGAACCTCTTACGTGCCGATCAACGTCTCATTTTCGCCAGATATC
